Addgene plasmid #73696: pAC1454_pX-sgCentromere-25xPBSc
Purpose: Vector expression sgCentromere-20xPBSc
Depositing lab: Albert Cheng. Depositing organization: Jackson Laboratory. Publication: Casilio: a versatile CRISPR-Cas9-Pumilio hybrid for gene regulation and genomic labeling. Cheng AW, Jillette N, Lee P, Plaskon D, Fujiwara Y, Wang W, Taghbalout A, Wang H. Cell Res. 2016 Feb;26(2):254-7. doi: 10.1038/cr.2016.3. Epub 2016 Jan 15. PubMed 26768771.
Backbone
  Vector backbone: pX330; pUC ori vector
  Vector type: Mammalian Expression, CRISPR
Growth in bacteria
  Bacterial resistance: Ampicillin, 100 μg/mL
  Growth temperature: 37°C
  Growth strain: DH5alpha
  Copy number: Unknown
Gene/Insert
  Gene/Insert name: sgCentromere-20xPBSc
  gRNA/shRNA sequence: GTTGAGGCCTTCGTTGGAAAC
  Promoter: U6
  Cloning method: Unknown
  Sequencing primers: 5′ gagggcctatttcccatgattcc; 3′ gccatttgtctgcagaattggc
Terms and licenses: Academic/Nonprofit Terms; Industry Terms: Not Available to Industry
Depositor comments: Please visit http://casil.io for more information, updates and protocols
How to cite: pAC1454_pX-sgCentromere-25xPBSc was a gift from Albert Cheng (Addgene plasmid # 73696)
