[The description below was written by a language model from this plasmid's Addgene catalogue record and pLannotate feature annotations shown in this document.]
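Description:
pAC1454_pX-sgCentromere-25xPBSc is a small (about 3.4 kb) mammalian guide RNA expression plasmid derived from the pX330 CRISPR backbone. It was made for the Casilio system, which combines CRISPR-Cas9 with Pumilio (PUF) RNA-binding domains. It is propagated in E. coli through a high-copy pUC/ColE1-type origin and selected with ampicillin through the β-lactamase gene and its native promoter. The backbone also carries an M13/f1 phage origin and a single AAV2 inverted terminal repeat downstream of the guide cassette, apparently a leftover of the parental vector. The short bom and rop hits in the annotation are fragments only. No Cas9 coding sequence is annotated, and the plasmid's size fits a guide-only construct, so dCas9 and any effector proteins would have to come from separate plasmids.

The payload is a human U6 RNA polymerase III promoter driving a Streptococcus pyogenes-type single guide RNA whose spacer targets centromeric repeat sequence. The scaffold is annotated as two fragments separated by roughly 250 nt of unannotated sequence, which is where an array of PUF-binding sites of the "c" type (PBSc) appended to the guide would be expected to lie. In Casilio, such sites recruit PUF-domain fusion proteins, such as fluorescent proteins or transcriptional regulators, to the locus bound by dCas9. With a centromere-targeting guide, the likely application is the genomic labeling described in the associated publication.

The record is inconsistent about the number of repeats. The plasmid name says 25xPBSc, while the purpose and insert fields say 20xPBSc, and the feature table does not resolve the copy number.
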