Features (pLannotate 1.2.2; 11 found; start..end, strand, type, name):
      9..249     +  promoter       U6 promoter: RNA polymerase III promoter for human U6 snRNA
    297..364     +  misc_RNA       tracrRNA (fragment): trans-activating CRISPR RNA for the Streptococcus pyogenes CRISPR/Cas9 system
    614..656     +  misc_RNA       gRNA scaffold (fragment): guide RNA scaffold for the Streptococcus pyogenes CRISPR/Cas9 system
    704..844     +  repeat_region  AAV2 ITR: inverted terminal repeat of adeno-associated virus serotype 2 inverted
    849..900     -  misc_feature   bom (fragment): basis of mobility region from pBR322
    919..1299    +  rep_origin     M13 ori (sequence partly withheld): M13 bacteriophage origin of replication; arrow indicates direction of (+) strand synthesis
   1375..1424    -  misc_feature   bom (fragment): basis of mobility region from pBR322
   1526..1561    -  CDS            rop (fragment): Rop protein, which maintains plasmids at low copy number; rop
   1656..1760    +  promoter       AmpR promoter: bla
   1761..2621    +  CDS            AmpR: β-lactamase; bla; confers resistance to ampicillin, carbenicillin, and related antibiotics
   2792..3380    +  rep_origin     ori: high-copy-number ColE1/pMB1/pBR322/pUC origin of replication
>Addgene plasmid #73696 | pAC1454_pX-sgCentromere-25xPBSc | depositor full sequence | sequence record 136524 | pAC1454_pX-sgCentromere-25xPBSc sequence 3441 bps
GGCGCGCCGAGGGCCTATTTCCCATGATTCCTTCATATTTGCATATACGATACAAGGCTGTTAGAGAGAT
AATTGGAATTAATTTGACTGTAAACACAAAGATATTAGTACAAAATACGTGACGTAGAAAGTAATAATTT
CTTGGGTAGTTTGCAGTTTTAAAATTATGTTTTAAAATGGACTATCATATGCTTACCGTAACTTGAAAGT
ATTTCGATTTCTTGGCTTTATATATCTTGTGGAAAGGACGAAACACCGTTGAGGCCTTCGTTGGAAACGT
TTAAGAGCTATGCTGGAAACAGCATAGCAAGTTTAAATAAGGCTAGTCCGTTATCAACTTGAAAAAGTGG
CACCGAGTCGGTGCCAATTGGGTCTCCAGATTTGATGTAGCCTTGATGTAGCCTTGATGTAGCCTTGATG
TAGCCTTGATGTAAGATTTGATGTAGCCTTGATGTAGCCTTGATGTAGCCTTGATGTAGCCTTGATGTAA
GATTTGATGTAGCCTTGATGTAGCCTTGATGTAGCCTTGATGTAGCCTTGATGTAAGATTTGATGTAGCC
TTGATGTAGCCTTGATGTAGCCTTGATGTAGCCTTGATGTAAGATCTTTTTTTGTTTTAGAGCTAGAAAT
AGCAAGTTAAAATAAGGCTAGTCCGTAGCGCGTGCGCCAATTCTGCAGACAAATGGCGGCGCGCCGCGGC
CGCAGGAACCCCTAGTGATGGAGTTGGCCACTCCCTCTCTGCGCGCTCGCTCGCTCACTGAGGCCGGGCG
ACCAAAGGTCGCCCGACGCCCGGGCTTTGCCCGGGCGGCCTCAGTGAGCGAGCGAGCGCGCAGCTGCCTG
CAGGGGCGCCTGATGCGGTATTTTCTCCTTACGCATCTGTGCGGTATTTCACACCGCATA
[142 nt withheld, positions 901-1042]
C
[141 nt withheld, positions 1044-1184]
CCTTTGACGTTGGAGTCCACGTTCTTT
[37 nt withheld, positions 1212-1248]
ACCCTATCTCGGGCTATTCTTTTGATTTATAAGGGATTTTGCCGATTTCGGCCTATTGGTTAAAAAATGA
GCTGATTTAACAAAAATTTAACGCGAATTTTAACAAAATATTAACGTTTACAATTTTATGGTGCACTCTC
AGTACAATCTGCTCTGATGCCGCATAGTTAAGCCAGCCCCGACACCCGCCAACACCCGCTGACGCGCCCT
GACGGGCTTGTCTGCTCCCGGCATCCGCTTACAGACAAGCTGTGACCGTCTCCGGGAGCTGCATGTGTCA
GAGGTTTTCACCGTCATCACCGAAACGCGCGAGACGAAAGGGCCTCGTGATACGCCTATTTTTATAGGTT
AATGTCATGATAATAATGGTTTCTTAGACGTCAGGTGGCACTTTTCGGGGAAATGTGCGCGGAACCCCTA
TTTGTTTATTTTTCTAAATACATTCAAATATGTATCCGCTCATGAGACAATAACCCTGATAAATGCTTCA
ATAATATTGAAAAAGGAAGAGTATGAGTATTCAACATTTCCGTGTCGCCCTTATTCCCTTTTTTGCGGCA
TTTTGCCTTCCTGTTTTTGCTCACCCAGAAACGCTGGTGAAAGTAAAAGATGCTGAAGATCAGTTGGGTG
CACGAGTGGGTTACATCGAACTGGATCTCAACAGCGGTAAGATCCTTGAGAGTTTTCGCCCCGAAGAACG
TTTTCCAATGATGAGCACTTTTAAAGTTCTGCTATGTGGCGCGGTATTATCCCGTATTGACGCCGGGCAA
GAGCAACTCGGTCGCCGCATACACTATTCTCAGAATGACTTGGTTGAGTACTCACCAGTCACAGAAAAGC
ATCTTACGGATGGCATGACAGTAAGAGAATTATGCAGTGCTGCCATAACCATGAGTGATAACACTGCGGC
CAACTTACTTCTGACAACGATCGGAGGACCGAAGGAGCTAACCGCTTTTTTGCACAACATGGGGGATCAT
GTAACTCGCCTTGATCGTTGGGAACCGGAGCTGAATGAAGCCATACCAAACGACGAGCGTGACACCACGA
TGCCTGTAGCAATGGCAACAACGTTGCGCAAACTATTAACTGGCGAACTACTTACTCTAGCTTCCCGGCA
ACAATTAATAGACTGGATGGAGGCGGATAAAGTTGCAGGACCACTTCTGCGCTCGGCCCTTCCGGCTGGC
TGGTTTATTGCTGATAAATCTGGAGCCGGTGAGCGTGGAAGCCGCGGTATCATTGCAGCACTGGGGCCAG
ATGGTAAGCCCTCCCGTATCGTAGTTATCTACACGACGGGGAGTCAGGCAACTATGGATGAACGAAATAG
ACAGATCGCTGAGATAGGTGCCTCACTGATTAAGCATTGGTAACTGTCAGACCAAGTTTACTCATATATA
CTTTAGATTGATTTAAAACTTCATTTTTAATTTAAAAGGATCTAGGTGAAGATCCTTTTTGATAATCTCA
TGACCAAAATCCCTTAACGTGAGTTTTCGTTCCACTGAGCGTCAGACCCCGTAGAAAAGATCAAAGGATC
TTCTTGAGATCCTTTTTTTCTGCGCGTAATCTGCTGCTTGCAAACAAAAAAACCACCGCTACCAGCGGTG
GTTTGTTTGCCGGATCAAGAGCTACCAACTCTTTTTCCGAAGGTAACTGGCTTCAGCAGAGCGCAGATAC
CAAATACTGTCCTTCTAGTGTAGCCGTAGTTAGGCCACCACTTCAAGAACTCTGTAGCACCGCCTACATA
CCTCGCTCTGCTAATCCTGTTACCAGTGGCTGCTGCCAGTGGCGATAAGTCGTGTCTTACCGGGTTGGAC
TCAAGACGATAGTTACCGGATAAGGCGCAGCGGTCGGGCTGAACGGGGGGTTCGTGCACACAGCCCAGCT
TGGAGCGAACGACCTACACCGAACTGAGATACCTACAGCGTGAGCTATGAGAAAGCGCCACGCTTCCCGA
AGGGAGAAAGGCGGACAGGTATCCGGTAAGCGGCAGGGTCGGAACAGGAGAGCGCACGAGGGAGCTTCCA
GGGGGAAACGCCTGGTATCTTTATAGTCCTGTCGGGTTTCGCCACCTCTGACTTGAGCGTCGATTTTTGT
GATGCTCGTCAGGGGGGCGGAGCCTATGGAAAAACGCCAGCAACGCGGCCTTTTTACGGTTCCTGGCCTT
TTGCTGGCCTTTTGCTCACATGT
