>Addgene plasmid #73696 | pAC1454_pX-sgCentromere-25xPBSc | addgene partial sequence | sequence record 139345 | hU6-F 5'-GAGGGCCTATTTCCCATGATT-3'
TAGAGAGATAATTGGAATTAATTTGACTGTAAACACAAAGATATTAGTACAAAATACGTGACGTAGAAAG
TAATAATTTCTTGGGTAGTTTGCAGTTTTAAAATTATGTTTTAAAATGGACTATCATATGCTTACCGTAA
CTTGAAAGTATTTCGATTTCTTGGCTTTATATATCTTGTGGAAAGGACGAAACACCGTTGAGGCCTTCGT
TGGAAACGTTTAAGAGCTATGCTGGAAACAGCATAGCAAGTTTAAATAAGGCTAGTCCGTTATCAACTTG
AAAAAGTGGCACCGAGTCGGTGCCAATTGGGTCTCCAGATTTGATGTAGCCTTGATGTAGCCTTGATGTA
GCCTTGATGTAGCCTTGATGTAAGATTTGATGTAGCCTTGATGTAGCCTTGATGTAGCCTTGATGTAGCC
TTGATGTAAGATTTGATGTAGCCTTGATGTAGCCTTGATGTAGCCTTGATGTAGCCTTGATGTAAGATTT
GATGTAGCCTTGATGTAGCCTTGATGTAGCCTTGATGTAGCCTTGATGTAAGATCTTTTTTTGTTTTAGA
GCTAGAAATAGCAAGTTAAAATAAGGCTAGTCCGTAGCGCGTGCGCCAATTCTGCAGACAAATGGCGGCG
CGCCGCGGCCGCAGGAACCCCTAGTGATGGAGTTGGCCACTCCCTCTCTGCGCGC
