>Addgene plasmid #73696 | pAC1454_pX-sgCentromere-25xPBSc | addgene partial sequence | sequence record 139346 | pK03-R 5'-TTAATGCGCCGCTACAGGGCG-3'
AATACCGCACAGATGCGTAAGGAGAAAATACCGCATCAGGCGCCCCTGCAGGCAGCTGCGCG
